>Addgene plasmid #224548 | pKH032 | addgene full sequence | sequence record 454185 | Addgene NGS Result
CTAAATTGTAAGCGTTAATATTTTGTTAAAATTCGCGTTAAATTTTTGTTAAATCAGCTCATTTTTTAAC
CAATAGGCCGAAATCGGCAAAATCCCTTATAAATCAAAAGAATAGACCGAGATAGGGT
[37 nt withheld, positions 129-165]
AAAGAACGTGGACTCCAACGTCAAAGG
[49 nt withheld, positions 193-241]
T
[91 nt withheld, positions 243-333]
G
[124 nt withheld, positions 335-458]
CCCATTCGCCATTCAGGCTGCGCAACTGTTGGGAAGGGCGATCGGTGCGGGCCTCTTCGCTATTACGCCA
GCTGGCGAAAGGGGGATGTGCTGCAAGGCGATTAAGTTGGGTAACGCCAGGGTTTTCCCAGTCACGACGT
TGTAAAACGACGGCCAGTGAATTGTAATACGACTCACTATAGGGCGAATTGGGTACCCTTTACTCTAGAA
AATGGTGTGAAACTATACATATGAATTGCATGTTTTGGCAAGATCCCATAGTAAGTGCATATTTGCATAT
CGTGGTCCACAAACAAGATCTGGAGGTCTTGTGTACAGCTCAGAGCCACAGCTCTGGTTCCTCCTCTGAG
ATGCCCTTTGTTTTGCTATGCTTCTTGGCTCTGTTCAACGTAGGTGGTTGAAAAAACCTCTTGAGCACCA
CATCCAGGCACACCCACCTCTGAGGCAGCCTCCACCGATTTCCTGGGAACACAGAAGCCTTGTTTTGAAG
ATCAGAGATGCTTAACAAATCTTCCCACCATGCTGACGAGGCATTGTGCTCCTTGTTCATTTCTAAGTCA
GACTTGTGAGACTCCAGCAAGGGAAAGTGTTAGCATGAAAGACCAAAACTGACTGGAGTTACCTATCGTG
TTGCACTTTGTCTTCTCTGTGACAGAAAGTACAACTTTAATATGTATTTAAAACTTTATGTTGCTTTACA
TGCCATAGGAATTTACAGATTTTTGTTCGATTTAAAAGGAAAGCAAGAAAAGCAAGCTCATGAAAATTTC
TATTTAAAGAAAGACCCCAGTATATATTTGTATAGTATATGTAAATAGATTTTTCATGTGAAGGCTGCAC
TTAGCTGGTTGTTTGTTTGTTTGTTTTAATTTTTTTCTTTCCCTTTTTTGTCTGCCTCCCAAGTTCTGGG
ATCAAAGGTGTACACCCCTTTCCCCCCTTGCCCCCCAATGAAGGCTGAACTTAAATCTAAAACATGTTGC
TTTAAGTATGTAATATTGTGAAACTAATTTCTTTAATTACATTGTGTCTTTTAGATGTCTCATTTCCGTA
CGCTGAACTTCAATGAGGAGGGGGATGCTGAAGAAGCGATGGTGGACAACTGGCGTCCAGCTCAGCCGCT
AAAGAATAGAAAGATCAAAGCGTCCTTTAAGCTCGAGGGCAGTGGAGAGGGCAGAGGAAGTCTGCTAACA
TGCGGTGACGTCGAGGAGAATCCTGGCCCAATCGATATGGCCACAACCATGGTGCACGTGGATCCAAAAA
AGAAGAGAAAGGTAGATCCAAAAAAGAAGAGAAAGGTAGATCCAAAAAAGAAGAGAAAGGTACACGTGTC
CCATATGATGGTGAGCAAGGGCGAGGAGCTGTTCACCGGGGTGGTGCCCATCCTGGTCGAGCTGGACGGC
GACGTAAACGGCCACAAGTTCAGCGTCCGCGGCGAGGGCGAGGGCGATGCCACCAACGGCAAGCTGACCC
TGAAGTTCATCTGCACCACCGGCAAGCTGCCCGTGCCCTGGCCCACCCTCGTGACCACCTTCGGCTACGG
CGTGGCCTGCTTCAGCCGCTACCCCGACCACATGAAGCAGCACGACTTCTTCAAGTCCGCCATGCCCGAA
GGCTACGTCCAGGAGCGCACCATCTCTTTCAAGGACGACGGTACCTACAAGACCCGCGCCGAGGTGAAGT
TCGAGGGCGACACCCTGGTGAACCGCATCGAGCTGAAGGGCATCGACTTCAAGGAGGACGGCAACATCCT
GGGGCACAAGCTGGAGTACAACTTCAACAGCCACAACGTCTATATCACGGCCGACAAGCAGAAGAACGGC
ATCAAGGCTAACTTCAAGATCCGCCACAACGTTGAGGACGGCAGCGTGCAGCTCGCCGACCACTACCAGC
AGAACACCCCCATCGGCGACGGCCCCGTGCTGCTGCCCGACAACCACTACCTGAGCCATCAGTCCGCCCT
GAGCAAAGACCCCAACGAGAAGCGCGATCACATGGTCCTGCTGGAGTTCGTGACCGCCGCCGGGATTACA
CATGGCATGGACGAGCTGTACAAGGGGGGCTCAGGCGGAGGATCCGGTTACGTAATGGTGAGCAAGGGCG
AGGAGCTGTTCACCGGGGTGGTGCCCATCCTGGTCGAGCTGGACGGCGACGTAAACGGCCACAAGTTCAG
CGTCCGCGGCGAGGGCGAGGGCGATGCCACCAACGGCAAGCTGACCCTGAAGTTCATCTGCACCACCGGC
AAGCTGCCCGTGCCCTGGCCCACCCTCGTGACCACCTTCGGCTACGGCGTGGCCTGCTTCAGCCGCTACC
CCGACCACATGAAGCAGCACGACTTCTTCAAGTCCGCCATGCCCGAAGGCTACGTCCAGGAGCGCACCAT
CTCTTTCAAGGACGACGGTACCTACAAGACCCGCGCCGAGGTGAAGTTCGAGGGCGACACCCTGGTGAAC
CGCATCGAGCTGAAGGGCATCGACTTCAAGGAGGACGGCAACATCCTGGGGCACAAGCTGGAGTACAACT
TCAACAGCCACAACGTCTATATCACGGCCGACAAGCAGAAGAACGGCATCAAGGCTAACTTCAAGATCCG
CCACAACGTTGAGGACGGCAGCGTGCAGCTCGCCGACCACTACCAGCAGAACACCCCCATCGGCGACGGC
CCCGTGCTGCTGCCCGACAACCACTACCTGAGCCATCAGTCCGCCCTGAGCAAAGACCCCAACGAGAAGC
GCGATCACATGGTCCTGCTGGAGTTCGTGACCGCCGCCGGGATTACACATGGCATGGACGAGCTGTACAA
GCCTAGGAAGCTTAGCCATGGCTTCCCGCCGGAGGTGGAGGAGCAGGATGATGGCACGCTGCCCATGTCT
TGTGCCCAGGAGAGCGGGATGGACCGTCACCCTGCAGCCTGTGCTTCTGCTAGGATCAATGTGTAAAAGC
TTGATATCAACAACCCTGCAGCAGGGGTCCGAAGGGCACAAGTGTGACCGCCTCTCTGTAGCTAAGCACA
GTTAGGCTGGGTGATTTGGATCCCGACTCGCATCTGGTATTGTAGACCTTTTACCTCTCATCCGTTGTGC
TTACTAACAAAATGTGAAAAGCAAGACCCAGGTGTCTCATGTGGTGGCAGCACAGTGGCAGGCCAGTGGT
CAACTTAGGGCATCTTTTCTCTGCCACGGCAGCGCAATGCAAAGAGCAGACATGGCCTCTTGCTTCTCTT
CACAGCCATAGGATAATGAATACTCAGGCCTGTTTGTTAAAATGCTATTTTTAAAACCATATGAAGGTAG
GATAATTAATTACAAGTCCACATCATGAGACAAACTGAAGTAACTTAGGCAAAACAGGTAAAACAGTCAT
AGTTTTGTGATTATAAATGAGATGAATGTTCACCCTTCCAAGATCTTATATTAAAGAAAAAATTTTAAAA
AGCTTATATATTTGTAGCAAAGTTATTCTTAAATATGAATTATGTTATAACTTAGTGACTTTTGATTTCT
AGAGGTGTAAATGAGGATGTAAAAATTGATATAGTTGTGATACAGAGTATATTTCCCTTCAGATAACATA
CCACAACACAATGGATAATGTATTTTAGATATATTCTCTAATAAAATTGAGAACTCTATTCTGGGTGCCT
GATTGTCTGCGCCACAGGGACAGAAATGGGTGAACAAATGCCTGCCTACAGGATTCAGTCAGTTCATTAT
TGATGGTCAGCCATTACAACAGGCTTACAACGGAAACAAATCCCTGCAGCCATGTACCCACTGTTTACCA
GTGGTACTTTCTGAGAACTGGTGTGATCCTGTAAGAGTCCTGAGAAGCTCGTCTAGAAAGAGAGCCAGGA
CTGATGGGGCCACAAAAGGAGAACCTGCTTCCGCGGCCGCCACCGCGGTGGAGCTCCAGCTTTTGTTCCC
TTTAGTGAGGGTTAATTTCGAGCTTGGCGTAATCATGGTCATAGCTGTTTCCTGTGTGAAATTGTTATCC
GCTCACAATTCCACACAACATACGAGCCGGAAGCATAAAGTGTAAAGCCTGGGGTGCCTAATGAGTGAGC
TAACTCACATTAATTGCGTTGCGCTCACTGCCCGCTTTCCAGTCGGGAAACCTGTCGTGCCAGCTGCATT
AATGAATCGGCCAACGCGCGGGGAGAGGCGGTTTGCGTATTGGGCGCTCTTCCGCTTCCTCGCTCACTGA
CTCGCTGCGCTCGGTCGTTCGGCTGCGGCGAGCGGTATCAGCTCACTCAAAGGCGGTAATACGGTTATCC
ACAGAATCAGGGGATAACGCAGGAAAGAACATGTGAGCAAAAGGCCAGCAAAAGGCCAGGAACCGTAAAA
AGGCCGCGTTGCTGGCGTTTTTCCATAGGCTCCGCCCCCCTGACGAGCATCACAAAAATCGACGCTCAAG
TCAGAGGTGGCGAAACCCGACAGGACTATAAAGATACCAGGCGTTTCCCCCTGGAAGCTCCCTCGTGCGC
TCTCCTGTTCCGACCCTGCCGCTTACCGGATACCTGTCCGCCTTTCTCCCTTCGGGAAGCGTGGCGCTTT
CTCATAGCTCACGCTGTAGGTATCTCAGTTCGGTGTAGGTCGTTCGCTCCAAGCTGGGCTGTGTGCACGA
ACCCCCCGTTCAGCCCGACCGCTGCGCCTTATCCGGTAACTATCGTCTTGAGTCCAACCCGGTAAGACAC
GACTTATCGCCACTGGCAGCAGCCACTGGTAACAGGATTAGCAGAGCGAGGTATGTAGGCGGTGCTACAG
AGTTCTTGAAGTGGTGGCCTAACTACGGCTACACTAGAAGAACAGTATTTGGTATCTGCGCTCTGCTGAA
GCCAGTTACCTTCGGAAAAAGAGTTGGTAGCTCTTGATCCGGCAAACAAACCACCGCTGGTAGCGGTGGT
TTTTTTGTTTGCAAGCAGCAGATTACGCGCAGAAAAAAAGGATCTCAAGAAGATCCTTTGATCTTTTCTA
CGGGGTCTGACGCTCAGTGGAACGAAAACTCACGTTAAGGGATTTTGGTCATGAGATTATCAAAAAGGAT
CTTCACCTAGATCCTTTTAAATTAAAAATGAAGTTTTAAATCAATCTAAAGTATATATGAGTAAACTTGG
TCTGACAGTTACCAATGCTTAATCAGTGAGGCACCTATCTCAGCGATCTGTCTATTTCGTTCATCCATAG
TTGCCTGACTCCCCGTCGTGTAGATAACTACGATACGGGAGGGCTTACCATCTGGCCCCAGTGCTGCAAT
GATACCGCGAGACCCACGCTCACCGGCTCCAGATTTATCAGCAATAAACCAGCCAGCCGGAAGGGCCGAG
CGCAGAAGTGGTCCTGCAACTTTATCCGCCTCCATCCAGTCTATTAATTGTTGCCGGGAAGCTAGAGTAA
GTAGTTCGCCAGTTAATAGTTTGCGCAACGTTGTTGCCATTGCTACAGGCATCGTGGTGTCACGCTCGTC
GTTTGGTATGGCTTCATTCAGCTCCGGTTCCCAACGATCAAGGCGAGTTACATGATCCCCCATGTTGTGC
AAAAAAGCGGTTAGCTCCTTCGGTCCTCCGATCGTTGTCAGAAGTAAGTTGGCCGCAGTGTTATCACTCA
TGGTTATGGCAGCACTGCATAATTCTCTTACTGTCATGCCATCCGTAAGATGCTTTTCTGTGACTGGTGA
GTACTCAACCAAGTCATTCTGAGAATAGTGTATGCGGCGACCGAGTTGCTCTTGCCCGGCGTCAATACGG
GATAATACCGCGCCACATAGCAGAACTTTAAAAGTGCTCATCATTGGAAAACGTTCTTCGGGGCGAAAAC
TCTCAAGGATCTTACCGCTGTTGAGATCCAGTTCGATGTAACCCACTCGTGCACCCAACTGATCTTCAGC
ATCTTTTACTTTCACCAGCGTTTCTGGGTGAGCAAAAACAGGAAGGCAAAATGCCGCAAAAAAGGGAATA
AGGGCGACACGGAAATGTTGAATACTCATACTCTTCCTTTTTCAATATTATTGAAGCATTTATCAGGGTT
ATTGTCTCATGAGCGGATACATATTTGAATGTATTTAGAAAAATAAACAAATAGGGGTTCCGCGCACATT
TCCCCGAAAAGTGCCAC
Features (pLannotate 1.2.2; 19 found; start..end, strand, type, name):
     30..458     -  rep_origin     f1 ori (sequence partly withheld): f1 bacteriophage origin of replication; arrow indicates direction of (+) strand synthesis
    463..620     -  CDS            lacZα (fragment): LacZα fragment of β-galactosidase; lacZ fragment
    623..641     +  promoter       T7 promoter: promoter for bacteriophage T7 RNA polymerase
   1493..1609    +  CDS            Ca2 (fragment): CAH2_MOUSE - Also known as Car2. Experimental evidence at protein level: Swiss-Prot protein existence level 1. Essential for bone resorption and osteoclast differentiation. Reversible hydration of carbon dioxide. Contributes to intracellular pH regulation in the duodenal upper villous epithelium during proton- coupled peptide absorption. Stimulates the chloride-bicarbonate exchange activity of SLC26A6. From Mus musculus (Mouse).
   1712..1732    +  CDS            SV40 NLS: nuclear localization signal of SV40 (simian virus 40) large T antigen
   1736..1756    +  CDS            SV40 NLS: nuclear localization signal of SV40 (simian virus 40) large T antigen
   1760..1780    +  CDS            SV40 NLS: nuclear localization signal of SV40 (simian virus 40) large T antigen
   1796..2512    +  CDS            Clover: Clover is a basic (constitutively fluorescent) green/yellow fluorescent protein published in 2012, derived from Aequorea victoria. It is reported to be a rapidly-maturing weak dimer with high acid sensitivity.
   2543..3259    +  CDS            Clover: Clover is a basic (constitutively fluorescent) green/yellow fluorescent protein published in 2012, derived from Aequorea victoria. It is reported to be a rapidly-maturing weak dimer with high acid sensitivity.
   3272..3391    +  CDS            Odc1 (fragment): DCOR_MOUSE - Also known as Odc. Experimental evidence at protein level: Swiss-Prot protein existence level 1. Catalyzes the first and rate-limiting step of polyamine biosynthesis that converts ornithine into putrescine, which is the precursor for the polyamines, spermidine and spermine. Polyamines are essential for cell proliferation and are implicated in cellular processes, ranging from DNA replication to apoptosis. From Mus musculus (Mouse).
   4341..4364    -  misc_feature   MCS (fragment): pBluescript multiple cloning site
   4377..4395    -  promoter       T3 promoter: promoter for bacteriophage T3 RNA polymerase
   4440..4456    -  protein_bind   lac operator: The lac repressor binds to the lac operator to inhibit transcription in E. coli. This inhibition can be relieved by adding lactose or isopropyl-β-D-thiogalactopyranoside (IPTG). lac repressor encoded by lacI
   4464..4494    -  promoter       lac promoter: promoter for the E. coli lac operon
   4509..4530    -  protein_bind   CAP binding site: CAP binding activates transcription in the presence of cAMP. E. coli catabolite activator protein
   4543..4635    -  CDS            lacI (fragment): lac repressor; lacI; The lac repressor binds to the lac operator to inhibit transcription in E. coli. This inhibition can be relieved by adding lactose or isopropyl-β-D-thiogalactopyranoside (IPTG).
   4818..5406    -  rep_origin     ori: high-copy-number ColE1/pMB1/pBR322/pUC origin of replication
   5577..6437    -  CDS            AmpR: β-lactamase; bla; confers resistance to ampicillin, carbenicillin, and related antibiotics
   6438..6542    -  promoter       AmpR promoter: bla
