[The description below was written by a language model from this plasmid's Addgene catalogue record and pLannotate feature annotations shown in this document.]
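Description:
pKH032 is a mouse gene-targeting donor plasmid designed to knock a fluorescent reporter into the C-terminal end of the mouse Car2 (carbonic anhydrase 2) coding sequence. The catalogue lists the backbone as pUC19, although the annotated features (f1 ori, flanking T7 and T3 promoters, a pBluescript-type MCS fragment, lacZα and lac promoter/operator elements) look more like a pBluescript-style phagemid. In either case it is propagated in E. coli through a high-copy ColE1/pUC origin and selected with ampicillin via the bla gene. No mammalian selection marker, mammalian promoter or polyadenylation signal is annotated.

The payload begins with a fragment matching the end of the Car2 coding sequence, followed by an unannotated gap of about 100 nt where the 2A peptide named in the purpose field presumably sits. After this come three tandem SV40 nuclear localisation signals and two consecutive copies of the green/yellow fluorescent protein Clover. A fragment of mouse ornithine decarboxylase (Odc1) follows the second Clover. This is likely the PEST degradation domain commonly used to destabilise reporters, though the record does not say so. Unannotated stretches of roughly 850 to 950 nt on either side of the cassette are consistent with homology arms from the Car2 locus.

After in-frame integration, the endogenous Car2 promoter and regulatory elements would drive a single transcript. The 2A sequence would then release a nuclear, probably short-lived tandem Clover reporter separately from the Car2 protein. This arrangement gives a fluorescent readout of Car2 expression, in keeping with the associated study of enhancer function and cohesin dependence. The record does not describe the nuclease or guide RNA used for targeting.
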