Addgene plasmid #224548: pKH032
Purpose: 2A-3xNLS-2xClover mouse Car2 C-term targeting vector
Depositing lab: Elphege Nora. Depositing organization: University of California, San Francisco (UCSF). Publication: Synergy between regulatory elements can render cohesin dispensable for distal enhancer function. Hansen KL, Adachi AS, Braccioli L, Kadvani S, Boileau RM, Martinovic M, Pokorny B, Shah R, Anderson EC, Zhang K, Carel I, Bonitto K, Blelloch R, Fudenberg G, de Wit E, Nora EP. Science. 2025 Nov 27:eadt4221. doi: 10.1126/science.adt4221. PubMed 41308125.
Backbone
  Vector backbone: pUC19
  Vector type: Mouse Targeting
Growth in bacteria
  Bacterial resistance: Ampicillin, 100 μg/mL
  Growth temperature: 37°C
  Growth strain: DH5alpha
  Copy number: Unknown
Gene/Insert
  Gene/Insert name: 2xClover
  Species: Synthetic
Terms and licenses: Academic/Nonprofit Terms; Industry Terms: Not Available to Industry
How to cite: pKH032 was a gift from Elphege Nora (Addgene plasmid # 224548 ; http://n2t.net/addgene:224548 ; RRID:Addgene_224548)
